Addgene plasmid #203043: Salsa-BC202-P3A10
Purpose: Expression of barcoded reporter plasmid for PRESTO-Salsa; EGFP/BC202
Depositing lab: Noah Palm. Depositing organization: Yale University. Publication: Highly multiplexed bioactivity screening reveals human and microbiota metabolome-GPCRome interactions. Chen H, Rosen CE, Gonzalez-Hernandez JA, Song D, Potempa J, Ring AM, Palm NW. Cell. 2023 Jul 6;186(14):3095-3110.e19. doi: 10.1016/j.cell.2023.05.024. Epub 2023 Jun 14. PubMed 37321219.
Backbone
  Vector backbone: pCER206
  Vector type: Mammalian Expression
Growth in bacteria
  Bacterial resistance: Ampicillin, 100 μg/mL
  Growth temperature: 37°C
  Growth strain: DH5alpha
  Copy number: High Copy
Gene/Insert
  Gene/Insert name: EGFP/BC202
  Species: Synthetic
  Insert size (bp): 730
  Promoter: Tet Response Element (TRE)
  Cloning method: Restriction Enzyme; 5′ cloning site BsrGI (not destroyed); 3′ cloning site HindIII (not destroyed)
  Sequencing primers: 5′ Custom primer (GAAGCGCGATCACATGG)
Terms and licenses: Academic/Nonprofit Terms; Industry Terms: Not Available to Industry
How to cite: Salsa-BC202-P3A10 was a gift from Noah Palm (Addgene plasmid # 203043 ; http://n2t.net/addgene:203043 ; RRID:Addgene_203043)
