[The description below was written by a language model from this plasmid's Addgene catalogue record and pLannotate feature annotations shown in this document.]
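Description:
Salsa-BC202-P3A10 is a mammalian expression reporter plasmid built on the pCER206 backbone, one member of a barcoded reporter set made for PRESTO-Salsa, a highly multiplexed assay for screening GPCR bioactivity. It is propagated in E. coli as a high-copy plasmid through a ColE1/pUC-type origin and selected with ampicillin via the β-lactamase gene and its native promoter. The sequenced record is about 5.1 kb.

The payload is a synthetic EGFP/BC202 insert of roughly 730 bp, cloned between BsrGI and HindIII sites and placed under a Tet Response Element promoter. The annotation shows a central block of tetO repeats flanked by minimal promoter elements facing opposite directions, which suggests a bidirectional Tet-responsive arrangement. On the forward side, a TRE3G-type promoter fragment drives mammalian codon-optimized EGFP, followed by short polylinker remnants and an SV40 polyadenylation region. The barcode BC202 is not annotated as a separate feature, but the cloning sites and insert size are consistent with it lying just downstream of the EGFP coding sequence, where it would be carried in the reporter transcript. On the reverse side, a minimal CMV promoter leads into a polylinker fragment, a rabbit β-globin intron, a β-globin exon fragment and the β-globin poly(A) signal. No coding insert is annotated in this arm. Small lacI, SV40 large T and aminoglycoside phosphotransferase fragments appear to be backbone remnants.

Because TRE promoters require a Tet transactivator, reporter expression depends on one being supplied separately. The record does not state its source. The unique barcode would let this reporter's output be distinguished from others in a pooled readout.
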