Features (pLannotate 1.2.2; 17 found; start..end, strand, type, name):
      2..55      +  CDS            lacI (fragment): lac repressor; lacI; The lac repressor binds to the lac operator to inhibit transcription in E. coli. This inhibition can be relieved by adding lactose or isopropyl-β-D-thiogalactopyranoside (IPTG).
    388..443     -  polyA_signal   β-globin poly(A) signal: rabbit β-globin polyadenylation signal (Gil and Proudfoot, 1987)
    518..640     -  CDS            HBB: HBB_COLGU - Experimental evidence at transcript level: Swiss-Prot protein existence level 2. Involved in oxygen transport from the lung to the various peripheral tissues. From Colobus guereza (Mantled guereza) (Eastern black-and-white colobus monkey).
    644..1216    -  intron         β-globin intron: intron from rabbit β-globin gene
   1312..1343    -  misc_feature   MCS (fragment): pUC18/19 multiple cloning site
   1437..1475    -  promoter       minimal CMV promoter: human cytomegalovirus (CMV) immediate early promoter
   1493..1708    -  protein_bind   tetracycline response element (fragment): contains seven copies of the tetracycline operator tetO tetracycline repressor TetR
   1708..1753    +  promoter       TRE3GV promoter (fragment): 3rd-generation Tet-responsive promoter that can be activated by binding of Tet-On® 3G, optimized for retroviral and lentiviral vectors
   1829..1856    +  misc_feature   MCS (fragment): pBluescript multiple cloning site
   1861..2580    +  CDS            EGFP: the original enhanced GFP (Yang et al., 1996) mammalian codon-optimized
   2591..2613    +  misc_feature   MCS (fragment): pBluescript multiple cloning site
   2627..2761    -  polyA_signal   SV40 poly(A) signal: SV40 polyadenylation signal
   2784..2867    -  CDS            large T antigen (fragment): large T antigen from SV40 (simian virus 40)
   2861..3091    -  CDS            str (fragment): STR_KLEPN - Protein inferred from homology: Swiss-Prot protein existence level 3. The aminoglycoside phosphotransferases achieve inactivation of their antibiotic substrates by phosphorylation. From Klebsiella pneumoniae.
   3210..3314    +  promoter       AmpR promoter: bla
   3315..4175    +  CDS            AmpR: β-lactamase; bla; confers resistance to ampicillin, carbenicillin, and related antibiotics
   4346..4934    +  rep_origin     ori: high-copy-number ColE1/pMB1/pBR322/pUC origin of replication
>Addgene plasmid #203043 | Salsa-BC202-P3A10 | addgene full sequence | sequence record 421392 | Addgene NGS Result
AGCGCCCAATACGCAAACCGCCTCTCCCCGCGCGTTGGCCGATTCATTAATGCAGTCGAGGGATCTCCAT
AAGAGAAGAGGGACAGCTATGACTGGGAGTAGTCAGGAGAGGAGGAAAAATCTGGCTAGTAAAACATGTA
AGGAAAATTTTAGGGATGTTAAAGAAAAAAATAACACAAAACAAAATATAAAAAAAATCTAACCTCAAGT
CAAGGCTTTTCTATGGAATAAGGAATGGACAGCAGGGGGCTGTTTCATATACTGATGACCTCTTTATAGC
CAACCTTTGTTCATGGCAGCCAGCATATGGGCATATGTTGCCAAACTCTAAACCAAATACTCATTCTGAT
GTTTTAAATGATTTGCCCTCCCATATGTCCTTCCGAGTGAGAGACACAAAAAATTCCAACACACTATTGC
AATGAAAATAAATTTCCTTTATTAGCCAGAAGTCAGATGCTCAAGGGGCTTCATGATGTCCCCATAATTT
TTGGCAGAGGGAAAAAGATCGATCTCAGTGGTATTTGTGAGCCAGGGCATTGGCCACACCAGCCACCACC
TTCTGATAGGCAGCCTGCACCTGAGGAGTGAATTCTTTGCCAAAATGATGAGACAGCACAACAACCAGCA
CGTTGCCCAGGAGCTGTAGGAAAGAGAAGAAGGCATGAACATGGTTAGCAGAGGGGCCCGGTTTGGACTC
AGAGTATTTTATCCTCATCTCAAACAGTGTATATCATTGTAACCATAAAGAGAAAGGCAGGATGATGACC
AGGGTGTAGTTGTTTCTACCAATAAGAATATTTCCACGCCAGCCAGAATTTATATGCAGAAATATTCTAC
CTTATCATTTAATTATAACAATTGTTCTCTAAAACTGTGCTGAAGTACAATATAATATACCCTGATTGCC
TTGAAAAAAAAGTGATTAGAGAAAGTACTTACAATCTGACAAATAAACAAAAGTGAATTTAAAAATTCGT
TACAAATGCAAGCTAAAGTTTAACGAAAAAGTTACAGAAAATGAAAAGAAAATAAGAGGAGACAATGGTT
GTCAACAGAGTAGAAAGTGAAAGAAACAAAATTATCATGAGGGTCCATGGTGATACAAGGGACATCTTCC
CATTCTAAACAACACCCTGAAAACTTTGCCCCCTCCATATAACATGAATTTTACAATAGCGAAAAAGAAA
GAACAATCAAGGGTCCCCAAACTCACCCTGAAGTTCTCAGCTCTAGAGATATCGTCGAGGCCGCGCTAGC
GTTTAAACTGTCGACCTTAATTAAGAGATCTGCTCGAGGCGCGTCAGCTGACTAGAGGATCCCCGGGTAC
CGAGCTCGAATTCGGGGCCGCGGAGGCTGGATCGGTCCCGGTGTCTTCTATGGAGGTCAAAACAGCGTGG
ATGGCGTCTCCAGGCGATCTGACGGTTCACTAAACGAGCTCTGCTTATATAGGCCTCCCACCGTACACGC
CTACCTCGACCCGGGTACCGAGCTCGACTTTCACTTTTCTCTATCACTGATAGGGAGTGGTAAACTCGAC
TTTCACTTTTCTCTATCACTGATAGGGAGTGGTAAACTCGACTTTCACTTTTCTCTATCACTGATAGGGA
GTGGTAAACTCGACTTTCACTTTTCTCTATCACTGATAGGGAGTGGTAAACTCGACTTTCACTTTTCTCT
ATCACTGATAGGGAGTGGTAAACTCGACCTATATAAGCAGAGCTCGTTTAGTGAACCGTCAGATCGCCTG
GAGACGCCATCCACGCTGTTTTGACCTCCATAGAAGACACCGGGACCGATCCAGCCTCCGCGGCCCCGAA
TTCCTGCAGCGGCCGCTCTAGAACTAGTGGATCCCCGCGGATGGTGAGCAAGGGCGAGGAGCTGTTCACC
GGGGTGGTGCCCATCCTGGTCGAGCTGGACGGCGACGTAAACGGCCACAAGTTCAGCGTGTCCGGCGAGG
GCGAGGGCGATGCCACCTACGGCAAGCTGACCCTGAAGTTCATCTGCACCACCGGCAAGCTGCCCGTGCC
CTGGCCCACCCTCGTGACCACCCTGACCTACGGCGTGCAGTGCTTCAGCCGCTACCCCGACCACATGAAG
CAGCACGACTTCTTCAAGTCCGCCATGCCCGAAGGCTACGTCCAGGAGCGCACCATCTTCTTCAAGGACG
ACGGCAACTACAAGACCCGCGCCGAGGTGAAGTTCGAGGGCGACACCCTGGTGAACCGCATCGAGCTGAA
GGGCATCGACTTCAAGGAGGACGGCAACATCCTGGGGCACAAGCTGGAGTACAACTACAACAGCCACAAC
GTCTATATCATGGCCGACAAGCAGAAGAACGGCATCAAGGTGAACTTCAAGATCCGCCACAACATCGAGG
ACGGCAGCGTGCAGCTCGCCGACCACTACCAGCAGAACACCCCCATCGGCGACGGCCCCGTGCTGCTGCC
CGACAACCACTACCTGAGCACCCAGTCCGCCCTGAGCAAAGACCCCAACGAGAAGCGCGATCACATGGTC
CTGCTGGAGTTCGTGACCGCCGCCGGGATCACTCTCGGCATGGACGAGCTGTACAAGTAACTGCTGCACA
GAATTCGATATCAAGCTTGTCGACCTAGTTCTAGAGGATCCAGACATGATAAGATACATTGATGAGTTTG
GACAAACCACAACTAGAATGCAGTGAAAAAAATGCTTTATTTGTGAAATTTGTGATGCTATTGCTTTATT
TGTAACCATTATAAGCTGCAATAAACAAGTTAACAACAACAATTGCATTCATTTTATGTTTCAGGTTCAG
GGGGAGGTGTGGGAGGTTTTTTAAAGCAAGTAAAACCTCTACAAATGTGGTATGGCTGATTATGATCCTG
CAAGCCTCGTCGTCCTGGCCGGACCACGCTATCTGTGCAAGGTCCCCGGCCCCGGACGCGCGCTCCATGA
GCAGAGCGCCCGCCGCCGAGGCGAAGACTCGGGCGGCGCCCTGCCCGTCCCACCAGGTCAACAGGCGGTA
ACCGGCCTCTTCATCGGGAATGCGCGCGACCTTCAGCATCGCCGGCATGTCCCCCTGGCGGACGGGAAGT
ATCCAGCTCGACCAAGCTGGCCGCGTCGAGTGAAGACGAAAGGGCCTCGTGATACGCCTATTTTTATAGG
TTAATGTCATGATAATAATGGTTTCTTAGACGTCAGGTGGCACTTTTCGGGGAAATGTGCGCGGAACCCC
TATTTGTTTATTTTTCTAAATACATTCAAATATGTATCCGCTCATGAGACAATAACCCTGATAAATGCTT
CAATAATATTGAAAAAGGAAGAGTATGAGTATTCAACATTTCCGTGTCGCCCTTATTCCCTTTTTTGCGG
CATTTTGCCTTCCTGTTTTTGCTCACCCAGAAACGCTGGTGAAAGTAAAAGATGCTGAAGATCAGTTGGG
TGCACGAGTGGGTTACATCGAACTGGATCTCAACAGCGGTAAGATCCTTGAGAGTTTTCGCCCCGAAGAA
CGTTTTCCAATGATGAGCACTTTTAAAGTTCTGCTATGTGGCGCGGTATTATCCCGTGTTGACGCCGGGC
AAGAGCAACTCGGTCGCCGCATACACTATTCTCAGAATGACTTGGTTGAGTACTCACCAGTCACAGAAAA
GCATCTTACGGATGGCATGACAGTAAGAGAATTATGCAGTGCTGCCATAACCATGAGTGATAACACTGCG
GCCAACTTACTTCTGACAACGATCGGAGGACCGAAGGAGCTAACCGCTTTTTTGCACAACATGGGGGATC
ATGTAACTCGCCTTGATCGTTGGGAACCGGAGCTGAATGAAGCCATACCAAACGACGAGCGTGACACCAC
GATGCCTGTAGCAATGGCAACAACGTTGCGCAAACTATTAACTGGCGAACTACTTACTCTAGCTTCCCGG
CAACAATTAATAGACTGGATGGAGGCGGATAAAGTTGCAGGACCACTTCTGCGCTCGGCCCTTCCGGCTG
GCTGGTTTATTGCTGATAAATCTGGAGCCGGTGAGCGTGGGTCTCGCGGTATCATTGCAGCACTGGGGCC
AGATGGTAAGCCCTCCCGTATCGTAGTTATCTACACGACGGGGAGTCAGGCAACTATGGATGAACGAAAT
AGACAGATCGCTGAGATAGGTGCCTCACTGATTAAGCATTGGTAACTGTCAGACCAAGTTTACTCATATA
TACTTTAGATTGATTTAAAACTTCATTTTTAATTTAAAAGGATCTAGGTGAAGATCCTTTTTGATAATCT
CATGACCAAAATCCCTTAACGTGAGTTTTCGTTCCACTGAGCGTCAGACCCCGTAGAAAAGATCAAAGGA
TCTTCTTGAGATCCTTTTTTTCTGCGCGTAATCTGCTGCTTGCAAACAAAAAAACCACCGCTACCAGCGG
TGGTTTGTTTGCCGGATCAAGAGCTACCAACTCTTTTTCCGAAGGTAACTGGCTTCAGCAGAGCGCAGAT
ACCAAATACTGTTCTTCTAGTGTAGCCGTAGTTAGGCCACCACTTCAAGAACTCTGTAGCACCGCCTACA
TACCTCGCTCTGCTAATCCTGTTACCAGTGGCTGCTGCCAGTGGCGATAAGTCGTGTCTTACCGGGTTGG
ACTCAAGACGATAGTTACCGGATAAGGCGCAGCGGTCGGGCTGAACGGGGGGTTCGTGCACACAGCCCAG
CTTGGAGCGAACGACCTACACCGAACTGAGATACCTACAGCGTGAGCTATGAGAAAGCGCCACGCTTCCC
GAAGGGAGAAAGGCGGACAGGTATCCGGTAAGCGGCAGGGTCGGAACAGGAGAGCGCACGAGGGAGCTTC
CAGGGGGAAACGCCTGGTATCTTTATAGTCCTGTCGGGTTTCGCCACCTCTGACTTGAGCGTCGATTTTT
GTGATGCTCGTCAGGGGGGCGGAGCCTATGGAAAAACGCCAGCAACGCGGCCTTTTTACGGTTCCTGGCC
TTTTGCTGGCCTTTTGCTCACATGTTCTTTCCTGCGTTATCCCCTGATTCTGTGGATAACCGTATTACCG
CCTTTGAGTGAGCTGATACCGCTCGCCGCAGCCGAACGACCGAGCGCAGCGAGTCAGTGAGCGAGGAAGC
GGAAG
