>Addgene plasmid #203043 | Salsa-BC202-P3A10 | depositor partial sequence | sequence record 393916 | BC202
CTGCTGCACA
